>Addgene plasmid #72413 | pJK379 | depositor full sequence | sequence record 135785 | pJK379 sequence 4550 bps
TGGCGAATGGG
[124 nt withheld, positions 12-135]
C
[91 nt withheld, positions 137-227]
A
[49 nt withheld, positions 229-277]
CCTTTGACGTTGGAGTCCACGTTCTTT
[37 nt withheld, positions 305-341]
ACCCTATCTCGGTCTATTCTTTTGATTTATAAGGGATTTTGCCGATTTCGGCCTATTGGTTAAAAAATGA
GCTGATTTAACAAAAATTTAACGCGAATTTTAACAAAATATTAACGTTTACAATTTCAGGTGGCACTTTT
CGGGGAAATGTGCGCGGAACCCCTATTTGTTTATTTTTCTAAATACATTCAAATATGTATCCGCTCATGA
GACAATAACCCTGATAAATGCTTCAATAATATTGAAAAAGGAAGAGTATGAGTATTCAACATTTCCGTGT
CGCCCTTATTCCCTTTTTTGCGGCATTTTGCCTTCCTGTTTTTGCTCACCCAGAAACGCTGGTGAAAGTA
AAAGATGCTGAAGATCAGTTGGGTGCACGAGTGGGTTACATCGAACTGGATCTCAACAGCGGTAAGATCC
TTGAGAGTTTTCGCCCCGAAGAACGTTTTCCAATGATGAGCACTTTTAAAGTTCTGCTATGTGGCGCGGT
ATTATCCCGTATTGACGCCGGGCAAGAGCAACTCGGTCGCCGCATACACTATTCTCAGAATGACTTGGTT
GAGTACTCACCAGTCACAGAAAAGCATCTTACGGATGGCATGACAGTAAGAGAATTATGCAGTGCTGCCA
TAACCATGAGTGATAACACTGCGGCCAACTTACTTCTGACAACGATCGGAGGACCGAAGGAGCTAACCGC
TTTTTTGCACAACATGGGGGATCATGTAACTCGCCTTGATCGTTGGGAACCGGAGCTGAATGAAGCCATA
CCAAACGACGAGCGTGACACCACGATGCCTGCAGCAATGGCAACAACGTTGCGCAAACTATTAACTGGCG
AACTACTTACTCTAGCTTCCCGGCAACAATTAATAGACTGGATGGAGGCGGATAAAGTTGCAGGACCACT
TCTGCGCTCGGCCCTTCCGGCTGGCTGGTTTATTGCTGATAAATCTGGAGCCGGTGAGCGTGGGTCTCGC
GGTATCATTGCAGCACTGGGGCCAGATGGTAAGCCCTCCCGTATCGTAGTTATCTACACGACGGGGAGTC
AGGCAACTATGGATGAACGAAATAGACAGATCGCTGAGATAGGTGCCTCACTGATTAAGCATTGGTAACT
GTCAGACCAAGTTTACTCATATATACTTTAGATTGATTTAAAACTTCATTTTTAATTTAAAAGGATCTAG
GTGAAGATCCTTTTTGATAATCTCATGACCAAAATCCCTTAACGTGAGTTTTCGTTCCACTGAGCGTCAG
ACCCCGTAGAAAAGATCAAAGGATCTTCTTGAGATCCTTTTTTTCTGCGCGTAATCTGCTGCTTGCAAAC
AAAAAAACCACCGCTACCAGCGGTGGTTTGTTTGCCGGATCAAGAGCTACCAACTCTTTTTCCGAAGGTA
ACTGGCTTCAGCAGAGCGCAGATACCAAATACTGTCCTTCTAGTGTAGCCGTAGTTAGGCCACCACTTCA
AGAACTCTGTAGCACCGCCTACATACCTCGCTCTGCTAATCCTGTTACCAGTGGCTGCTGCCAGTGGCGA
TAAGTCGTGTCTTACCGGGTTGGACTCAAGACGATAGTTACCGGATAAGGCGCAGCGGTCGGGCTGAACG
GGGGGTTCGTGCACACAGCCCAGCTTGGAGCGAACGACCTACACCGAACTGAGATACCTACAGCGTGAGC
TATGAGAAAGCGCCACGCTTCCCGAAGGGAGAAAGGCGGACAGGTATCCGGTAAGCGGCAGGGTCGGAAC
AGGAGAGCGCACGAGGGAGCTTCCAGGGGGAAACGCCTGGTATCTTTATAGTCCTGTCGGGTTTCGCCAC
CTCTGACTTGAGCGTCGATTTTTGTGATGCTCGTCAGGGGGGCGGAGCCTATGGAAAAACGCCAGCAACG
CGGCCTTTTTACGGTTCCTGGCCTTTTGCTGGCCTTTTGCTCACATGTTCTTTCCTGCGTTATCCCCTGA
TTCTGTGGATAACCGTATTACCGCCTTTGAGTGAGCTGATACCGCTCGCCGCAGCCGAACGACCGAGCGC
AGCGAGTCAGTGAGCGAGGAAGCGGAAGAGCGCCTGATGCGGTATTTTCTCCTTACGCATCTGTGCGGTA
TTTCACACCGCATATATGGTGCACTCTCAGTACAATCTGCTCTGATGCCGCATAGTTAAGCCAGTATACA
CTCCGCTATCGCTACGTGACTGGGTCATGGCTGCGCCCCGACACCCGCCAACACCCGCTGACGCGCCCTG
ACGGGCTTGTCTGCTCCCGGCATCCGCTTACAGACAAGCTGTGACCGTCTCCGGGAGCTGCATGTGTCAG
AGGTTTTCACCGTCATCACCGAAACGCGCGAGGCAGCTGCGGTAAAGCTCATCAGCGTGGTCGTGAAGCG
ATTCACAGATGTCTGCCTGTTCATCCGCGTCCAGCTCGTTGAGTTTCTCCAGAAGCGTTAATGTCTGGCT
TCTGATAAAGCGGGCCATGTTAAGGGCGGTTTTTTCCTGTTTGGTCACTGATGCCTCCGTGTAAGGGGGA
TTTCTGTTCATGGGGGTAATGATACCGATGAAACGAGAGAGGATGCTCACGATACGGGTTACTGATGATG
AACATGCCCGGTTACTGGAACGTTGTGAGGGTAAACAACTGGCGGTATGGATGCGGCGGGACCAGAGAAA
AATCACTCAGGGTCAATGCCAGCGCTTCGTTAATACAGATGTAGGTGTTCCACAGGGTAGCCAGCAGCAT
CCTGCGATGCAGATCCGGAACATAATGGTGCAGGGCGCTGACTTCCGCGTTTCCAGACTTTACGAAACAC
GGAAACCGAAGACCATTCATGTTGTTGCTCAGGTCGCAGACGTTTTGCAGCAGCAGTCGCTTCACGTTCG
CTCGCGTATCGGTGATTCATTCTGCTAACCAGTAAGGCAACCCCGCCAGCCTAGCCGGGTCCTCAACGAC
AGGAGCACGATCATGCGCACCCGTGGCCAGGACCCAACGCTGCCCGAGATCTCGATCCCGCGAAATTAAT
ACGACTCACTATAGGGAGACCACAACGGTTTCCCTCTAGAAATAATTTTGTTTAACTTTAAGAAGGAGAT
ATACCATGGATGCCAAAATCAGTAGTTAATCCCGAATTCCTTCCCATTCTTGAGAAAATGCCATCTTTTG
ATGGTCTTTCGTCGCTTTCACTTCCTGAAGTGCGAGAAGTTTTTCTAACATCTGTGCGCCTTATAGAAGG
TCGGCCTCTGCCAGATGTTATCACGCGGGAAGAATACGTACCGGGGTTGAACAATGCCCCAGATGTGCGT
GTGGTTGTTTATACGCCGCGTGAAGTGCAGCCCAATGCGCCAGCTATGGTTTATATTCATGGTGGCGGTC
TTGTTTCTGGCCATCCAGAAGTGGATGACCCCAAATGCCAAAAGCTGGCTAGTGATCTGGGCTTTCAGAT
TTTCTCGATAGATTATCGGCTGGCGCCTGAGGTCAAATATCCCGGTGCAATTGAAGACTGTTACGCAGTG
CTGAAATGGGTGCATGAAAACGCCAGAAAACTTGGTATTTCGCGTGATAAGGTTGTTGTTGCGGGTGAAA
GTGCAGGTGGTGGTTTAAGTGCAGCGCTGAGCCTGATGGCGCGTGACAAAAAAGAATACAAACTGGCTTT
TCAGTTGCTTATTTACCCCATGCTGGATGATCGCACGGCAATAAACAGTGACCCGGGCGCCAATTTTGGC
GAATTTGTCTGGACACGTTCTGCCAACAAATACGCATGGCAGGCTTATCTGGGTGATAAAGCTGGCGGCC
CACAAACACCACCATATGCAGCCGCTGGCCGTGCAACTGATCTGGCAGGTTTGCCTCCCACCTTTATTGG
TGTGGGATCAATGGATCTGTTTTTGAAAGAAGACCTTGATTACGCAACGCGCCTGATGGCTGCGGCCGTG
CCAACGGAAGTTATGGTGGTGCCGGGTGCGTATCATGTGTTTGATATGTATGTGCCAGATGCCGAACTTT
CCCGCAGGTTTATGGATGCCTACTGTGCAGCACTTAAACGCACATTGAATCTGTAACTCGAGCACCACCA
CCACCACCACTGAGATCCGGCTGCTAACAAAGCCCGAAAGGAAGCTGAGTTGGCTGCTGCCACCGCTGAG
CAATAACTAGCATAACCCCTTGGGGCCTCTAAACGGGTCTTGAGGGGTTTTTTGCTGAAAGGAGGAACTA
TATCCGGAT
Features (pLannotate 1.2.2; 12 found; start..end, strand, type, name):
     12..467     +  rep_origin     f1 ori (sequence partly withheld): f1 bacteriophage origin of replication; arrow indicates direction of (+) strand synthesis
    494..598     +  promoter       AmpR promoter: bla
    599..1459    +  CDS            AmpR: β-lactamase; bla; confers resistance to ampicillin, carbenicillin, and related antibiotics
   1630..2218    +  rep_origin     ori: high-copy-number ColE1/pMB1/pBR322/pUC origin of replication
   2404..2546    -  misc_feature   bom: basis of mobility region from pBR322
   2648..2839    -  CDS            rop: Rop protein, which maintains plasmids at low copy number; rop
   2856..3236    +  CDS            YPB1_ECOLX: Protein predicted: Swiss-Prot protein existence level 4. From Escherichia coli.
   3348..3366    +  promoter       T7 promoter: promoter for bacteriophage T7 RNA polymerase
   3398..3420    +  RBS            RBS: efficient ribosome binding site from bacteriophage T7 gene 10 (Olins and Rangwala, 1989)
   4394..4411    +  CDS            9xHis (fragment): 9xHis affinity tag
   4421..4470    +  CDS            SET1 (fragment): solubility-enhancement tag derived from T7 phage gene 10B
   4478..4525    +  terminator     T7 terminator: transcription terminator for bacteriophage T7 RNA polymerase
