[The description below was written by a language model from this plasmid's Addgene catalogue record and pLannotate feature annotations shown in this document.]
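Description:
pJK379 is a bacterial expression plasmid built on the pET23d backbone for producing Est14, an arylesterase from Acetobacter aceti strain 1023. The total construct is 4,550 bp, with the est14 coding region inserted between the NcoI and XhoI sites of the vector, both of which were retained. It is maintained in E. coli through a ColE1/pMB1-type origin and selected with ampicillin via the β-lactamase gene driven by its own bla promoter. The annotation also picks up a pBR322-derived bom region, a rop coding sequence, and an f1 phage origin that can support single-stranded DNA production. The record lists copy number as unknown.

Expression is driven by a bacteriophage T7 promoter followed by the efficient ribosome binding site from T7 gene 10, and transcription ends at a T7 terminator. This arrangement requires a host that supplies T7 RNA polymerase for protein production, whereas a standard cloning strain is recorded for propagation. The feature table does not annotate the esterase gene itself, but the unannotated stretch between the ribosome binding site and downstream elements corresponds to the insert position. Immediately after this region, an 18-nt match to a polyhistidine tag is detected, consistent with the six-histidine sequence that pET23d places after XhoI. The record does not state whether the insert reads through into this tag or ends at its own stop codon, so a His-tagged product cannot be assumed. A short fragment annotated as a T7 gene 10B-derived solubility tag just before the terminator is probably a similarity hit to vector sequence rather than a functional fusion. The plasmid's stated use is recombinant production of Est14.
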