Addgene plasmid #72413: pJK379
Purpose: Produces Acetobacter aceti 1023 Est14
Depositing lab: T. J. Kappock. Depositing organization: Washington University in Saint Louis.
Backbone
  Vector backbone: pET23d
  Backbone size w/o insert (bp): 3663
  Total vector size (bp): 4550
  Vector type: Bacterial Expression
Growth in bacteria
  Bacterial resistance: Ampicillin, 100 μg/mL
  Growth temperature: 37°C
  Growth strain: DH5alpha
  Copy number: Unknown
Gene/Insert
  Gene/Insert name: arylesterase (alt names: est14; AAC2483; AZ09_13380)
  Species: Acetobacter aceti 1023
  GenBank ID: KDE19279.1 WP_042788781.1|
  Promoter: T7
  Cloning method: Restriction Enzyme; 5′ cloning site NcoI (not destroyed); 3′ cloning site XhoI (not destroyed)
  Sequencing primers: 5′ T7 promoter; 3′ T7 terminator
Terms and licenses: Academic/Nonprofit Terms; Industry Terms: Not Available to Industry
How to cite: pJK379 was a gift from T. J. Kappock (Addgene plasmid # 72413 ; http://n2t.net/addgene:72413 ; RRID:Addgene_72413)
