>Addgene plasmid #72413 | pJK379 | addgene partial sequence | sequence record 138443 | T7 5'-TAATACGACTCACTATAGGG-3'
TTTTGTTTAACTTTAAGAAGGAGATATACCATGGATGCCAAAATCAGTAGTTAATCCCGAATTCCTTCCC
ATTCTTGAGAAAATGCCATCTTTTGATGGTCTTTCGTCGCTTTCACTTCCTGAAGTGCGAGAAGTTTTTC
TAACATCTGTGCGCCTTATAGAAGGTCGGCCTCTGCCAGATGTTATCACGCGGGAAGAATACGTACCGGG
GTTGAACAATGCCCCAGATGTGCGTGTGGTTGTTTATACGCCGCGTGAAGTGCAGCCCAATGCGCCAGCT
ATGGTTTATATTCATGGTGGCGGTCTTGTTTCTGGCCATCCAGAAGTGGATGACCCCAAATGCCAAAAGC
TGGCTAGTGATCTGGGCTTTCAGATTTTCTCGATAGATTATCGGCTGGCGCCTGAGGTCAAATATCCCGG
TGCAATTGAAGACTGTTACGCAGTGCTGAAATGGGTGCATGAAAACGCCAGAAAACTTGGTATTTCGCGT
GATAAGGTTGTTGTTGCGGGTGAAAGTGCAGGTGGTGGTTTAAGTGCAGCGCTGAGCCTGATGGCGCGTG
ACAAAAAAGAATACAAACTGGCTTTTCAGTTGCTTATTTACCCCATGCTGGATGATCGCACGGCAATAAA
CAGTGACCCGGGCGCCAATTTTGGCGAATTTGTCTGGACACGTTCTGCCAACAAATACGCATGGCAGGCT
TATCTGGGTGATAAAGCTGGCGGCCCACAAACACCACCATATGCAGCCGCTGGCCGTGCAACTGATCTGG
CAGGTTTGCCTCCCACCTTTATTGGTGTGGGATCAATGGATCTGTTTTTGAAAGAAGACCTTGATTACGC
AACGCGCCTGATGGCTGCGGCCGTGCCAACGGAAGTTATGGTGGTGCCGGGTGCGTATCATGTGTTTGAT
ATGTATGTGCCAGATGCCGAACTTTCCCGCAGGTTTATGGATGCCTACTGTGCAGCACTTAAACGCACAT
TGAATCTGTAACTCGAGCACCACCACCACCACCACTG
