>Addgene plasmid #72413 | pJK379 | addgene partial sequence | sequence record 138444 | T7term 5'-GCTAGTTATTGCTCAGCGG-3'
TTCGGGCTTTGTTAGCAGCCGGATCTCAGTGGTGGTGGTGGTGGTGCTCGAGTTACAGATTCAATGTGCG
TTTAAGTGCTGCACAGTAGGCATCCATAAACCTGCGGGAAAGTTCGGCATCTGGCACATACATATCAAAC
ACATGATACGCACCCGGCACCACCATAACTTCCGTTGGCACGGCCGCAGCCATCAGGCGCGTTGCGTAAT
CAAGGTCTTCTTTCAAAAACAGATCCATTGATCCCACACCAATAAAGGTGGGAGGCAAACCTGCCAGATC
AGTTGCACGGCCAGCGGCTGCATATGGTGGTGTTTGTGGGCCGCCAGCTTTATCACCCAGATAAGCCTGC
CATGCGTATTTGTTGGCAGAACGTGTCCAGACAAATTCGCCAAAATTGGCGCCCGGGTCACTGTTTATTG
CCGTGCGATCATCCAGCATGGGGTAAATAAGCAACTGAAAAGCCAGTTTGTATTCTTTTTTGTCACGCGC
CATCAGGCTCAGCGCTGCACTTAAACCACCACCTGCACTTTCACCCGCAACAACAACCTTATCACGCGAA
ATACCAAGTTTTCTGGCGTTTTCATGCACCCATTTCAGCACTGCGTAACAGTCTTCAATTGCACCGGGAT
ATTTGACCTCAGGCGCCAGCCGATAATCTATCGAGAAAATCTGAAAGCCCAGATCACTAGCCAGCTTTTG
GCATTTGGGGTCATCCACTTCTGGATGGCCAGAAACAAGACCGCCACCATGAATATAAACCATAGCTGGC
GCATTGGGCTGCACTTCACGCGGCGTATAAACAACCACACGCACATCTGGGGCATTGTTCAACCCCGGTA
CGTATTCTTCCCGCGTGATAACATCTGGCAGAGGCCGACCTTCTATAAGGCGCACAGATGTTAGAAAAAC
TTCTCGCACTTCAGGAAGTGAAAGCGACGAAAGACCATCAAAAGATGGCATTTTCTCAAGAATGGGAAGG
AATTCGGGATTAACTACTGATTTTGGCATCCATGGTATATCTCCTTCTTAAAGT
